Addgene plasmid #200052: pTHY_P0024_T2c_BCD_2.3K
Purpose: Bicistronic RBS 2.3K Part
Depositing lab: Ross Thyer. Depositing organization: Rice University. Publication: Interrogating the Function of Bicistronic Translational Control Elements to Improve Consistency of Gene Expression. Jansen Z, Reilly SR, Lieber-Kotz M, Li AZ, Wei Q, Kulhanek DL, Gilmour AR, Thyer R. ACS Synth Biol. 2023 Jun 16;12(6):1608-1615. doi: 10.1021/acssynbio.3c00093. Epub 2023 May 30. PubMed 37253269.
Backbone
  Vector backbone: pUC
  Total vector size (bp): 3276
  Vector type: Synthetic Biology
Growth in bacteria
  Bacterial resistance: Ampicillin, 100 μg/mL
  Growth temperature: 37°C
  Growth strain: DB3.1
  Copy number: High Copy
Gene/Insert
  Gene/Insert name: BCD 2.3K
  Species: Synthetic
  Insert size (bp): 166
  Cloning method: Restriction Enzyme; 5′ cloning site BsmBI (destroyed during cloning); 3′ cloning site BsmBI (destroyed during cloning)
  Sequencing primers: 5′ acagggctataaggtagatccggg; 3′ ctcttttctggaatttggtaccgagggtgacttc
Terms and licenses: Academic/Nonprofit Terms; Industry Terms: Not Available to Industry
Depositor comments: This plasmid encodes a part for use in a heirarchical golden gate plasmid assembly system. The part insert is a bicistronic translational control element for regulating translation of protein-coding genes in E. coli. It is flanked by sites for the type IIS restriction enzyme BsaI and yields 5' and 3' overhangs of GGAG and TATG respectively. The backbone contains a pUC origin, a TEM-1 ampicillin resistance marker, and a ccdB marker such that the part plasmid does not carry through into higher order plasmid assemblies. The plasmid must be propagated in an E. coli strain which is resistant to ccdB. Please visit https://www.biorxiv.org/content/10.1101/2023.02.09.527918v1 for bioRxiv preprint.
How to cite: pTHY_P0024_T2c_BCD_2.3K was a gift from Ross Thyer (Addgene plasmid # 200052 ; http://n2t.net/addgene:200052 ; RRID:Addgene_200052)
