[The description below was written by a language model from this plasmid's Addgene catalogue record and pLannotate feature annotations shown in this document.]
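Description:
pTHY_P0024_T2c_BCD_2.3K is a small (about 3.3 kb) high-copy E. coli part plasmid belonging to a hierarchical Golden Gate assembly toolkit. It is built on a pUC backbone with the ColE1/pMB1-type origin of replication and a TEM-1 beta-lactamase gene, driven by its native promoter, that confers ampicillin resistance. The backbone also carries a ccdB toxin gene, which the annotation places downstream of a fragment matching the J23119 constitutive promoter and a copy of the sTRSV hammerhead ribozyme. Because CcdB poisons DNA gyrase in ordinary E. coli, any intact part plasmid that survives an assembly reaction is counterselected on transformation into standard strains, so it does not carry through into higher-order constructs. For the same reason, the plasmid itself has to be maintained in a ccdB-resistant host such as DB3.1.

The payload is a 166 bp synthetic insert, BCD 2.3K, a bicistronic translational control element (bicistronic RBS design) used to set and stabilise translation initiation of protein-coding genes in E. coli. In such elements, a short leader cistron is translationally coupled to the downstream gene, which generally makes expression less dependent on the sequence of the coding region. The part was installed using BsmBI sites that were destroyed during cloning. It is flanked by BsaI type IIS sites that release it with GGAG and TATG overhangs, the latter supplying the start codon junction for the next part. A second sTRSV hammerhead ribozyme annotated near the start of the sequence probably lies within the part region, where it could act as a self-cleaving insulator, though the record does not say so. The short lacIq promoter and yciV matches are fragmentary hits with no stated function.
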