Features (pLannotate 1.2.2; 9 found; start..end, strand, type, name):
    112..161     +  misc_RNA       sTRSV HHRz: hammerhead ribozyme from the tobacco ringspot virus satellite RNA (Khvorova et al., 2003)
    313..334     -  promoter       lacIq promoter (fragment): lacI (mutant); In the lacIq allele, a single base change in the promoter boosts expression of the lacI gene about 10-fold.
    447..503     -  CDS            yciV (fragment): RNAAM_ECOLI - Also known as trpH From Escherichia coli (strain K12).
    524..595     +  promoter       AmpR promoter: bla
    596..1453    +  CDS            bla: BLAT_ECOLX - Experimental evidence at protein level: Swiss-Prot protein existence level 1. TEM-type are the most prevalent beta-lactamases in enterobacteria; they hydrolyze the beta-lactam bond in susceptible beta-lactam antibiotics, thus conferring resistance to penicillins and cephalosporins. TEM-3 and TEM-4 are capable of hydrolyzing cefotaxime and ceftazidime. TEM-5 is capable of hydrolyzing ceftazidime. TEM-6 is capable of hydrolyzing ceftazidime and aztreonam. TEM-8/CAZ-2, TEM- 16/CAZ-7 and TEM-24/CAZ-6 are markedly active against ceftazidime. IRT- 4 shows resistance to beta-lactamase in
   1628..1649    +  promoter       J23119(SpeI) promoter (fragment): bacterial promoter (Registry of Standard Biological Parts BBa J23119) modified to end with an SpeI site
   1680..1729    +  misc_RNA       sTRSV HHRz: hammerhead ribozyme from the tobacco ringspot virus satellite RNA (Khvorova et al., 2003)
   1841..2143    +  CDS            ccdB: CCDB_ECOLI - Also known as G, letB, letD. Experimental evidence at protein level: Swiss-Prot protein existence level 1. Toxic component of a type II toxin-antitoxin (TA) system, functioning in plasmid maintainence. Responsible for the post- segregational killing (PSK) of plasmid-free cells, also referred to as a plasmid addiction system. Half-life of over 2 hours. Cell killing by CcdB is accompanied by filamentation, defects in chromosome and plasmid segregation, defects in cell division, formation of anucleate cells, decreased DNA synthesis and plasmid loss. Interferes with the activity of DN
   2406..2994    +  rep_origin     ori: high-copy-number ColE1/pMB1/pBR322/pUC origin of replication
>Addgene plasmid #200052 | pTHY_P0024_T2c_BCD_2.3K | addgene full sequence | sequence record 396696 | Addgene NGS Result
ACAGGGCTATAAGGTAGATCCGGGTCGACAGATATAATTAGCCAAAAATTTCTGTAATAAATATCACTAG
CTCAGATTCAGTAGACCGCTGTTGGATAGGTCTCTGGAGAGCTGTCACCGGATGTGCTTTCCGGTCTGAT
GAGTCCGTGAGGACGAAACAGCCTCTACAAATAATTTTGTTTAAGGGCCCAAGTTCACTTAAAAAGGAGA
TCAACAATGAAAGCAATTTTCGTACTGAAACATCTTAATCATGCTATGTGTTTTTAAATATGAGAGACCA
TCGTGCATGATCTACGTGCGTCACATGCAGTACCTGAATTGACTCTCTTCCGGGGATCAAATGTAGCACC
TGAAGTCACCCTCGGTACCAAATTCCAGAAAAGAGGCCTCCCGAAAGGGGGGCCTTTTTTCGTTTTGGTC
CGTTACTGGAACGTTGTGAGGTACACGGAAGCTGTGGTATGGCTGTGCAGGTCGTAAATCACTGCATAAT
TCGTGTCGCTCAAGGCGCATATTTTTCTAAATACATTCAAATATGTATCCGCTCATGAGACAATAACCCT
GATAAATGCTTCAATAATATTGAAAAAGGAAGAGTATGAGTATTCAACATTTCCGTGTCGCCCTTATTCC
CTTTTTTGCGGCATTTTGCCTTCCTGTTTTTGCTCACCCAGAAACGCTGGTGAAAGTAAAAGATGCTGAA
GATCAGTTGGGTGCACGAGTGGGTTACATCGAACTGGATCTCAACAGCGGTAAGATCCTTGAGAGTTTTC
GCCCCGAAGAACGTTTTCCAATGATGAGCACTTTTAAAGTTCTGCTATGTGGCGCGGTATTATCCCGTGT
TGACGCCGGGCAAGAGCAACTCGGTCGCCGCATACACTATTCTCAGAATGACTTGGTTGAGTACTCACCA
GTCACAGAAAAGCATCTTACGGATGGCATGACAGTAAGAGAATTATGCAGTGCTGCCATAACCATGAGTG
ATAACACTGCGGCCAACTTACTTCTGACAACGATCGGAGGACCGAAGGAGCTAACCGCTTTTTTGCACAA
CATGGGGGATCATGTAACTCGCCTTGATCGTTGGGAACCGGAGCTGAATGAAGCCATACCAAACGACGAG
CGTGACACCACGATGCCTGCAGCAATGGCAACAACGTTGCGCAAACTATTAACTGGCGAACTACTTACTC
TAGCTTCCCGGCAACAATTAATAGACTGGATGGAGGCGGATAAAGTTGCAGGACCACTTCTGCGCTCGGC
CCTTCCGGCTGGCTGGTTTATTGCTGATAAATCTGGAGCCGGTGAGCGTGGATCGCGCGGTATCATTGCA
GCACTGGGGCCAGATGGTAAGCCCTCCCGTATCGTAGTTATCTACACGACGGGGAGTCAGGCAACTATGG
ATGAACGAAATAGACAGATCGCTGAGATAGGTGCCTCACTGATTAAGCATTGGTAACTGTTAGACCAAGT
TTACTCATATATACTTTAGATTGATTTAAAACTTCATTTTTAATTTAAAAGGATCTAGGTGAAGATCCTT
TTTGATAATCTCATGACCAAAATCCCTTAACGTGAGTTTTCGTTCCACTGAGCGTCGAGTGGCTGTCGAC
CGGCGAAAAGTTCGATTACAGCTAGCTCAGTCCTAGGTACAATTACAGCCATCGTACGAGCCCGGAGAGC
TGTCACCGGATGTGCTTTCCGGTCTGATGAGTCCGTGAGGACGAAACAGCCTCTACAAATAATTTTGTTT
AAGGGCCCAAGTTCACTTAAAAAGGAGATCAACAATGAAAGCAATTTTCGTACTGAAACATCTTAATCAT
GCGGATTCTAGTTAAATATGATGCAGTTTAAGGTTTACACCTATAAAAGAGAGAGCCGTTATCGTCTGTT
TGTGGATGTACAGAGTGATATTATTGACACGCCCGGGCGACGGATGGTGATCCCCCTGGCCAGTGCACGT
CTGCTGTCAGATAAAGTCTCCCGTGAACTTTACCCGGTGGTGCATATCGGGGATGAAAGCTGGCGCATGA
TGACCACCGATATGGCCAGTGTGCCGGTGTCCGTTATCGGGGAAGAAGTGGCTGATCTCAGCCACCGCGA
AAATGACATCAAAAACGCCATTAACCTGATGTTCTGGGGAATATAAATCCGTTTTAGTTCGTCGGTCAGT
TTCACCTGATTTACGTAAAAACCCGCTTCGGCGGGTTTTTGCTTTTGGAGGGGCAGAAAGATGAATGACT
GTCGCTGTGTACGCGATAGATAAAAAAAAAGGTTTAGACAGTGCGAAAGCACTGTCTAAACCTTTTTTTT
CCTGCTCAGGCGCAACCGATCATGACCAAAATCCCTTAACGTGAGTTTTCGTTCCACTGAGCGTCAGACC
CCGTAGAAAAGATCAAAGGATCTTCTTGAGATCCTTTTTTTCTGCGCGTAATCTGCTGCTTGCAAACAAA
AAAACCACCGCTACCAGCGGTGGTTTGTTTGCCGGATCAAGAGCTACCAACTCTTTTTCCGAAGGTAACT
GGCTTCAGCAGAGCGCAGATACCAAATACTGTTCTTCTAGTGTAGCCGTAGTTAGGCCACCACTTCAAGA
ACTCTGTAGCACCGCCTACATACCTCGCTCTGCTAATCCTGTTACCAGTGGCTGCTGCCAGTGGCGATAA
GTCGTGTCTTACCGGGTTGGACTCAAGACGATAGTTACCGGATAAGGCGCAGCGGTCGGGCTGAACGGGG
GGTTCGTGCACACAGCCCAGCTTGGAGCGAACGACCTACACCGAACTGAGATACCTACAGCGTGAGCTAT
GAGAAAGCGCCACGCTTCCCGAAGGGAGAAAGGCGGACAGGTATCCGGTAAGCGGCAGGGTCGGAACAGG
AGAGCGCACGAGGGAGCTTCCAGGGGGAAACGCCTGGTATCTTTATAGTCCTGTCGGGTTTCGCCACCTC
TGACTTGAGCGTCGATTTTTGTGATGCTCGTCAGGGGGGCGGAGCCTATGGAAAAACGCCAGCAACGCGG
CCTTTTTACGGTTCCTGGCCTTTTGCTGGCCTTTTGCTCACATGTTCTTTCCTGCGTTATCCCCTGATTC
TGTGGATAACCGTATTACCGCCTTTGAGTGAGCTGATACCGCTCGCCGCAGCCGAACGACCGAGCGCAGC
GAGTCAGTGAGCCCCTGTTTCCCGACTGGAAAGCGGCGACTCCTGCATTAGGAAATTATAAACGCAGGTC
TTTTCGCCGGTGTATTTCTTGCAAAAAAAAACCCCGCCGAAGCGGGGTTTTTTTTTTT
