>Addgene plasmid #200052 | pTHY_P0024_T2c_BCD_2.3K | depositor partial sequence | sequence record 390169 | BCD 2.3K Part
GGAGAGCTGTCACCGGATGTGCTTTCCGGTCTGATGAGTCCGTGAGGACGAAACAGCCTCTACAAATAAT
TTTGTTTAAGGGCCCAAGTTCACTTAAAAAGGAGATCAACAATGAAAGCAATTTTCGTACTGAAACATCT
TAATCATGCTATGTGTTTTTAAATATG
